Addgene plasmid #164076: pCW57.kc1-HSD17B10
Purpose: Human codon optimized HSD17B10. Expression is controlled by doxycycline.
Depositing lab: David Sabatini. Publication: Genome-wide CRISPR screens reveal multitiered mechanisms through which mTORC1 senses mitochondrial dysfunction. Condon KJ, Orozco JM, Adelmann CH, Spinelli JB, van der Helm PW, Roberts JM, Kunchok T, Sabatini DM. Proc Natl Acad Sci U S A. 2021 Jan 26;118(4). pii: 2022120118. doi: 10.1073/pnas.2022120118. PubMed 33483422.
Backbone
  Vector backbone: pCW
  Vector type: Mammalian Expression
Growth in bacteria
  Bacterial resistance: Ampicillin, 100 μg/mL
  Growth temperature: 30°C
  Growth strain: DH5alpha
  Copy number: Unknown
Gene/Insert
  Gene/Insert name: HSD17B10
  Species: H. sapiens (human)
  Insert size (bp): 786
  Entrez Gene: HSD17B10 (a.k.a. 17b-HSD10, ABAD, CAMR, DUPXp11.22, ERAB, HADH2, HCD2, HSD10MD, MHBD, MRPP2, MRX17, MRX31, MRXS10, SCHAD, SDR5C1)
Resource information
  A portion of this plasmid was derived from a plasmid made by: synthesized from IDT
Terms and licenses: Academic/Nonprofit Terms; Industry Terms: Not Available to Industry
How to cite: pCW57.kc1-HSD17B10 was a gift from David Sabatini (Addgene plasmid # 164076 ; http://n2t.net/addgene:164076 ; RRID:Addgene_164076)
