[The description below was written by a language model from this plasmid's Addgene catalogue record and pLannotate feature annotations shown in this document.]
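Description:
pCW57.kc1-HSD17B10 is a doxycycline-inducible mammalian expression construct built on the pCW backbone. The catalogue lists it simply as a mammalian expression vector, but the feature tables show the architecture of a third-generation, self-inactivating HIV-1 lentiviral transfer plasmid. An RSV promoter drives a truncated 5' LTR, followed by the Ψ packaging signal, RRE and cPPT/CTS. A WPRE fragment and a ΔU3 3' LTR lie downstream, with an SV40 poly(A) signal and SV40 origin beyond the LTR. In bacteria the plasmid is maintained through a high-copy ColE1/pUC-type origin and selected with ampicillin via β-lactamase.

The payload is a synthesized, human codon-optimized open reading frame for human HSD17B10. This protein is a mitochondrial dehydrogenase that also serves as the MRPP2 subunit of mitochondrial ribonuclease P. The ORF sits downstream of a Tet-responsive TRE3G-type promoter and is followed by a 3xFLAG epitope, apparently as a C-terminal tag for detection or immunopurification. A second cassette in the same provirus uses the human PGK promoter to express blasticidin S deaminase, followed by an rtTA3-type reverse tetracycline transactivator with its VP16-derived activation domain. The element linking these two coding regions is not annotated. Because transactivator and responsive promoter are on one vector, blasticidin-selected cells should switch on tagged HSD17B10 only when doxycycline is added.

Two sequence records are provided, a depositor sequence of 8,223 nt and a repository sequencing result of 8,364 nt. They share the same feature set and order. The most visible difference is the annotated length of the TRE3G fragment, which is longer in the sequencing result. The associated work concerns how mTORC1 senses mitochondrial dysfunction, but the record does not state this construct's specific role in it.
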