Features (pLannotate 1.2.2; 27 found; start..end, strand, type, name):
     40..175     +  rep_origin     SV40 ori: SV40 origin of replication
    183..246     +  promoter       AmpR promoter: bla
    247..1107    +  CDS            AmpR: β-lactamase; bla; confers resistance to ampicillin, carbenicillin, and related antibiotics
   1278..1866    +  rep_origin     ori: high-copy-number ColE1/pMB1/pBR322/pUC origin of replication
   2049..2141    +  CDS            lacI (fragment): lac repressor; lacI; The lac repressor binds to the lac operator to inhibit transcription in E. coli. This inhibition can be relieved by adding lactose or isopropyl-β-D-thiogalactopyranoside (IPTG).
   2154..2175    +  protein_bind   CAP binding site: CAP binding activates transcription in the presence of cAMP. E. coli catabolite activator protein
   2190..2220    +  promoter       lac promoter: promoter for the E. coli lac operon
   2228..2244    +  protein_bind   lac operator: The lac repressor binds to the lac operator to inhibit transcription in E. coli. This inhibition can be relieved by adding lactose or isopropyl-β-D-thiogalactopyranoside (IPTG). lac repressor encoded by lacI
   2289..2307    +  promoter       T3 promoter: promoter for bacteriophage T3 RNA polymerase
   2335..2561    +  promoter       RSV promoter: Rous sarcoma virus enhancer/promoter
   2562..2742    +  LTR            5' LTR (truncated): truncated 5' long terminal repeat (LTR) from HIV-1
   2789..2914    +  misc_feature   HIV-1 Ψ: packaging signal of human immunodeficiency virus type 1
   2898..3261    +  CDS            HIV-1 gag (fragment): gag protein from human immunodeficiency virus 1; gag
   3407..3640    +  misc_feature   RRE: The Rev response element (RRE) of HIV-1 allows for Rev-dependent mRNA export from the nucleus to the cytoplasm.
   4017..4041    +  CDS            Rev (fragment): human immunodeficiency virus 1 (HIV-1) Rev protein; rev; enhances nuclear export of unspliced and incompletely spliced viral mRNAs
   4082..4199    +  misc_feature   cPPT/CTS: central polypurine tract and central termination sequence of HIV-1
   4246..4459    +  promoter       TRE3G promoter (fragment): 3rd-generation Tet-responsive promoter that can be activated by binding of Tet-On® 3G
   4510..5292    +  CDS            HSD17B10: HCD2_HUMAN - Also known as ERAB, HADH2, MRPP2, SCHAD, SDR5C1, XH98G2. Experimental evidence at protein level: Swiss-Prot protein existence level 1. In addition to mitochondrial dehydrogenase activity, moonlights as a component of mitochondrial ribonuclease P, a complex that cleaves tRNA molecules in their 5'-ends (PubMed:18984158, PubMed:24549042, PubMed:25925575, PubMed:26950678, PubMed:28888424). Together with TRMT10C/MRPP1, forms a subcomplex of the mitochondrial ribonuclease P, named MRPP1-MRPP2 subcomplex, which displays functions that are independent of the ribonuclease P activity (PubMe
   5329..5394    +  CDS            3xFLAG: three tandem FLAG® epitope tags, followed by an enterokinase cleavage site
   5401..5911    +  promoter       hPGK promoter: human phosphoglycerate kinase 1 promoter
   5927..6313    +  CDS            BSD: blasticidin S deaminase; Aspergillus terreus BSD; confers resistance to blasticidin
   6377..7074    +  CDS            rtTA3 (fragment): reverse tetracycline transactivator 3 activates expression from Tet-responsive promoters in the presence of doxycycline
   7004..7114    +  CDS            VP48: 3 tandem repeats of the minimal activation domain of herpes simplex virus VP16 (Cheng et al., 2013)
   7150..7698    +  misc_feature   WPRE (fragment): woodchuck hepatitis virus posttranscriptional regulatory element
   7724..7795    +  CDS            nef (fragment): NEF_HV1Z2 - Experimental evidence at protein level: Swiss-Prot protein existence level 1. Extracellular Nef protein targets CD4(+) T-lymphocytes for apoptosis by interacting with CXCR4 surface receptors. From Human immunodeficiency virus type 1 group M subtype D (isolate Z2/CDC-Z34) (HIV-1).
   7797..8030    +  LTR            3' LTR (ΔU3): self-inactivating 3' long terminal repeat (LTR) from HIV-1
   8102..8223    +  polyA_signal   SV40 poly(A) signal: SV40 polyadenylation signal
>Addgene plasmid #164076 | pCW57.kc1-HSD17B10 | depositor full sequence | sequence record 318335 | full plasmid
TCATGTCTGGCTCTAGCTATCCCGCCCCTAACTCCGCCCATCCCGCCCCTAACTCCGCCCAGTTCCGCCC
ATTCTCCGCCCCATGGCTGACTAATTTTTTTTATTTATGCAGAGGCCGAGGCCGCCTCGGCCTCTGAGCT
ATTCCAGAAGTAGTGAGGAGGCTTTTTTGGAGGCCTTTCAAATATGTATCCGCTCATGAGACAATAACCC
TGATAAATGCTTCAATAATATTGAAAAAGGAAGAGTATGAGTATTCAACATTTCCGTGTCGCCCTTATTC
CCTTTTTTGCGGCATTTTGCCTTCCTGTTTTTGCTCACCCAGAAACGCTGGTGAAAGTAAAAGATGCTGA
AGATCAGTTGGGTGCACGAGTGGGTTACATCGAACTGGATCTCAACAGCGGTAAGATCCTTGAGAGTTTT
CGCCCCGAAGAACGTTTTCCAATGATGAGCACTTTTAAAGTTCTGCTATGTGGCGCGGTATTATCCCGTA
TTGACGCCGGGCAAGAGCAACTCGGTCGCCGCATACACTATTCTCAGAATGACTTGGTTGAGTACTCACC
AGTCACAGAAAAGCATCTTACGGATGGCATGACAGTAAGAGAATTATGCAGTGCTGCCATAACCATGAGT
GATAACACTGCGGCCAACTTACTTCTGACAACGATCGGAGGACCGAAGGAGCTAACCGCTTTTTTGCACA
ACATGGGGGATCATGTAACTCGCCTTGATCGTTGGGAACCGGAGCTGAATGAAGCCATACCAAACGACGA
GCGTGACACCACGATGCCTGTAGCAATGGCAACAACGTTGCGCAAACTATTAACTGGCGAACTACTTACT
CTAGCTTCCCGGCAACAATTAATAGACTGGATGGAGGCGGATAAAGTTGCAGGACCACTTCTGCGCTCGG
CCCTTCCGGCTGGCTGGTTTATTGCTGATAAATCTGGAGCCGGTGAGCGTGGGTCTCGCGGTATCATTGC
AGCACTGGGGCCAGATGGTAAGCCCTCCCGTATCGTAGTTATCTACACGACGGGGAGTCAGGCAACTATG
GATGAACGAAATAGACAGATCGCTGAGATAGGTGCCTCACTGATTAAGCATTGGTAACTGTCAGACCAAG
TTTACTCATATATACTTTAGATTGATTTAAAACTTCATTTTTAATTTAAAAGGATCTAGGTGAAGATCCT
TTTTGATAATCTCATGACCAAAATCCCTTAACGTGAGTTTTCGTTCCACTGAGCGTCAGACCCCGTAGAA
AAGATCAAAGGATCTTCTTGAGATCCTTTTTTTCTGCGCGTAATCTGCTGCTTGCAAACAAAAAAACCAC
CGCTACCAGCGGTGGTTTGTTTGCCGGATCAAGAGCTACCAACTCTTTTTCCGAAGGTAACTGGCTTCAG
CAGAGCGCAGATACCAAATACTGTTCTTCTAGTGTAGCCGTAGTTAGGCCACCACTTCAAGAACTCTGTA
GCACCGCCTACATACCTCGCTCTGCTAATCCTGTTACCAGTGGCTGCTGCCAGTGGCGATAAGTCGTGTC
TTACCGGGTTGGACTCAAGACGATAGTTACCGGATAAGGCGCAGCGGTCGGGCTGAACGGGGGGTTCGTG
CACACAGCCCAGCTTGGAGCGAACGACCTACACCGAACTGAGATACCTACAGCGTGAGCTATGAGAAAGC
GCCACGCTTCCCGAAGGGAGAAAGGCGGACAGGTATCCGGTAAGCGGCAGGGTCGGAACAGGAGAGCGCA
CGAGGGAGCTTCCAGGGGGAAACGCCTGGTATCTTTATAGTCCTGTCGGGTTTCGCCACCTCTGACTTGA
GCGTCGATTTTTGTGATGCTCGTCAGGGGGGCGGAGCCTATGGAAAAACGCCAGCAACGCGGCCTTTTTA
CGGTTCCTGGCCTTTTGCTGGCCTTTTGCTCACATGTTCTTTCCTGCGTTATCCCCTGATTCTGTGGATA
ACCGTATTACCGCCTTTGAGTGAGCTGATACCGCTCGCCGCAGCCGAACGACCGAGCGCAGCGAGTCAGT
GAGCGAGGAAGCGGAAGAGCGCCCAATACGCAAACCGCCTCTCCCCGCGCGTTGGCCGATTCATTAATGC
AGCTGGCACGACAGGTTTCCCGACTGGAAAGCGGGCAGTGAGCGCAACGCAATTAATGTGAGTTAGCTCA
CTCATTAGGCACCCCAGGCTTTACACTTTATGCTTCCGGCTCGTATGTTGTGTGGAATTGTGAGCGGATA
ACAATTTCACACAGGAAACAGCTATGACCATGATTACGCCAAGCGCGCAATTAACCCTCACTAAAGGGAA
CAAAAGCTGGAGCTGCAAGCTTAATGTAGTCTTATGCAATACTCTTGTAGTCTTGCAACATGGTAACGAT
GAGTTAGCAACATGCCTTACAAGGAGAGAAAAAGCACCGTGCATGCCGATTGGTGGAAGTAAGGTGGTAC
GATCGTGCCTTATTAGGAAGGCAACAGACGGGTCTGACATGGATTGGACGAACCACTGAATTGCCGCATT
GCAGAGATATTGTATTTAAGTGCCTAGCTCGATACATAAACGGGTCTCTCTGGTTAGACCAGATCTGAGC
CTGGGAGCTCTCTGGCTAACTAGGGAACCCACTGCTTAAGCCTCAATAAAGCTTGCCTTGAGTGCTTCAA
GTAGTGTGTGCCCGTCTGTTGTGTGACTCTGGTAACTAGAGATCCCTCAGACCCTTTTAGTCAGTGTGGA
AAATCTCTAGCAGTGGCGCCCGAACAGGGACTTGAAAGCGAAAGGGAAACCAGAGGAGCTCTCTCGACGC
AGGACTCGGCTTGCTGAAGCGCGCACGGCAAGAGGCGAGGGGCGGCGACTGGTGAGTACGCCAAAAATTT
TGACTAGCGGAGGCTAGAAGGAGAGAGATGGGTGCGAGAGCGTCAGTATTAAGCGGGGGAGAATTAGATC
GCGATGGGAAAAAATTCGGTTAAGGCCAGGGGGAAAGAAAAAATATAAATTAAAACATATAGTATGGGCA
AGCAGGGAGCTAGAACGATTCGCAGTTAATCCTGGCCTGTTAGAAACATCAGAAGGCTGTAGACAAATAC
TGGGACAGCTACAACCATCCCTTCAGACAGGATCAGAAGAACTTAGATCATTATATAATACAGTAGCAAC
CCTCTATTGTGTGCATCAAAGGATAGAGATAAAAGACACCAAGGAAGCTTTAGACAAGATAGAGGAAGAG
CAAAACAAAAGTAAGACCACCGCACAGCAAGCGGCCGCTGATCTTCAGACCTGGAGGAGGAGATATGAGG
GACAATTGGAGAAGTGAATTATATAAATATAAAGTAGTAAAAATTGAACCATTAGGAGTAGCACCCACCA
AGGCAAAGAGAAGAGTGGTGCAGAGAGAAAAAAGAGCAGTGGGAATAGGAGCTTTGTTCCTTGGGTTCTT
GGGAGCAGCAGGAAGCACTATGGGCGCAGCGTCAATGACGCTGACGGTACAGGCCAGACAATTATTGTCT
GGTATAGTGCAGCAGCAGAACAATTTGCTGAGGGCTATTGAGGCGCAACAGCATCTGTTGCAACTCACAG
TCTGGGGCATCAAGCAGCTCCAGGCAAGAATCCTGGCTGTGGAAAGATACCTAAAGGATCAACAGCTCCT
GGGGATTTGGGGTTGCTCTGGAAAACTCATTTGCACCACTGCTGTGCCTTGGAATGCTAGTTGGAGTAAT
AAATCTCTGGAACAGATTTGGAATCACACGACCTGGATGGAGTGGGACAGAGAAATTAACAATTACACAA
GCTTAATACACTCCTTAATTGAAGAATCGCAAAACCAGCAAGAAAAGAATGAACAAGAATTATTGGAATT
AGATAAATGGGCAAGTTTGTGGAATTGGTTTAACATAACAAATTGGCTGTGGTATATAAAATTATTCATA
ATGATAGTAGGAGGCTTGGTAGGTTTAAGAATAGTTTTTGCTGTACTTTCTATAGTGAATAGAGTTAGGC
AGGGATATTCACCATTATCGTTTCAGACCCACCTCCCAACCCCGAGGGGACAATTCTCGACCTCGAGACA
AATGGCAGTATTCATCCACAATTTTAAAAGAAAAGGGGGGATTGGGGGGTACAGTGCAGGGGAAAGAATA
GTAGACATAATAGCAACAGACATACAAACTAAAGAATTACAAAAACAAATTACAAAAATTCAAAATTTTC
GGGTTTATTACAGGGACAGCAGAGATCCACTTTGGCCGCGAATCGACGTATCTACAGTTTACTCCCTATC
AGTGATAGAGATTACGTATATCCAGTTTACTTTCCCTATCAGTGATAGAGATTACGTATAAGCTTTAGGC
GTGTACGGTGGGCGCCTATAAAAGCAGAGCTCGTTTAGTGAACCGTCAGATCGCCTGGAGCAATTCCACA
ACACTTTTGTCTTATACCAACTTTCCGTACCACTTCCTACCCTCGTAAAGTCAGTTGGCCAGGCCTAGTT
GGCCAGGCCTAGTGCCGCCACCGTCGACGATGGCGGCTGCCTGTAGGAGCGTGAAGGGCCTCGTAGCTGT
TATTACCGGGGGCGCCTCTGGTCTCGGTCTCGCTACGGCAGAGCGACTTGTAGGACAGGGGGCATCTGCC
GTATTGCTCGACCTTCCTAATTCAGGTGGTGAGGCCCAAGCGAAAAAACTGGGTAATAACTGCGTATTCG
CACCGGCTGACGTGACCTCTGAAAAAGATGTGCAAACAGCACTGGCGCTGGCTAAAGGAAAATTCGGCCG
AGTGGACGTTGCTGTAAACTGCGCCGGCATTGCGGTCGCAAGCAAGACTTACAACCTCAAGAAAGGCCAG
ACCCACACGTTGGAAGACTTCCAGAGGGTACTCGACGTAAACCTGATGGGTACATTCAATGTAATACGCC
TCGTAGCCGGCGAAATGGGTCAAAACGAGCCGGATCAGGGTGGACAACGCGGGGTCATTATTAACACGGC
TTCCGTCGCGGCATTTGAAGGACAGGTGGGACAAGCAGCATACTCTGCTTCCAAGGGAGGCATCGTTGGT
ATGACATTGCCTATCGCACGGGACCTGGCCCCGATAGGGATAAGGGTAATGACGATTGCACCGGGCCTTT
TCGGAACCCCGCTGCTCACTAGTCTCCCAGAGAAAGTGTGCAACTTCCTTGCAAGCCAGGTTCCATTCCC
GTCACGACTCGGAGACCCTGCCGAGTATGCACACCTTGTACAAGCTATAATTGAGAATCCTTTCCTGAAC
GGGGAAGTTATTCGACTTGATGGAGCAATAAGAATGCAGCCGTAAGGATCCACGTCGGGTGGTGGTGGTG
GGAATCTCGACTACAAAGACCATGACGGTGATTATAAAGATCATGACATCGATTACAAGGATGACGATGA
CAAGGATTGAGGGGTTGGGGTTGCGCCTTTTCCAAGGCAGCCCTGGGTTTGCGCAGGGACGCGGCTGCTC
TGGGCGTGGTTCCGGGAAACGCAGCGGCGCCGACCCTGGGTCTCGCACATTCTTCACGTCCGTTCGCAGC
GTCACCCGGATCTTCGCCGCTACCCTTGTGGGCCCCCCGGCGACGCTTCCTGCTCCGCCCCTAAGTCGGG
AAGGTTCCTTGCGGTTCGCGGCGTGCCGGACGTGACAAACGGAAGCCGCACGTCTCACTAGTACCCTCGC
AGACGGACAGCGCCAGGGAGCAATGGCAGCGCGCCGACCGCGATGGGCTGTGGCCAATAGCGGCTGCTCA
GCAGGGCGCGCCGAGAGCAGCGGCCGGGAAGGGGCGGTGCGGGAGGCGGGGTGTGGGGCGGTAGTGTGGG
CCCTGTTCCTGCCCGCGCGGTGTTCCGCATTCTGCAAGCCTCCGGAGCGCACGTCGGCAGTCGGCTCCCT
CGTTGACCGAATCACCGACCTCTCTCCCCAGCAATTCACCATGGTTCCTTTGTCTCAAGAAGAATCCACC
CTCATTGAAAGAGCAACGGCTACAATCAACAGCATCCCCATCTCTGAAGACTACAGCGTCGCCAGCGCAG
CTCTCTCTAGCGACGGCCGCATCTTCACTGGTGTCAATGTATATCATTTTACTGGGGGACCTTGTGCAGA
ACTCGTGGTGCTGGGCACTGCTGCTGCTGCGGCAGCTGGCAACCTGACTTGTATCGTCGCGATCGGAAAT
GAGAACAGGGGCATCTTGAGCCCCTGCGGACGGTGCCGACAGGTGCTTCTCGATCTGCATCCTGGGATCA
AAGCCATAGTGAAGGACAGTGATGGACAGCCGACGGCAGTTGGGATTCGTGAATTGCTGCCCTCTGGTTA
TGTGTGGGAGGGCCCCGGTGCCGAAGGTAGAGGTTCTCTCCTCACTTGTGGTGATGTTGAAGAAAACCCT
GGTCCAATGTCTAGACTGGACAAGAGCAAAGTCATAAACTCTGCTCTGGAATTACTCAATGAAGTCGGTA
TCGAAGGCCTGACGACAAGGAAACTCGCTCAAAAGCTGGGAGTTGAGCAGCCTACCCTGTACTGGCACGT
GAAGAACAAGCGGGCCCTGCTCGATGCCCTGGCAATCGAGATGCTGGACAGGCATCATACCCACTTCTGC
CCCCTGGAAGGCGAGTCATGGCAAGACTTTCTGCGGAACAACGCCAAGTCATTCCGCTGTGCTCTCCTCT
CACATCGCGACGGGGCTAAAGTGCATCTCGGCACCCGCCCAACAGAGAAACAGTACGAAACCCTGGAAAA
TCAGCTCGCGTTCCTGTGTCAGCAAGGCTTCTCCCTGGAGAACGCACTGTACGCTCTGTCCGCCGTGGGC
CACTTTACACTGGGCTGCGTATTGGAGGATCAGGAGCATCAAGTAGCAAAAGAGGAAAGAGAGACACCTA
CCACCGATTCTATGCCCCCACTTCTGAGACAAGCAATTGAGCTGTTCGACCATCAGGGAGCCGAACCTGC
CTTCCTTTTCGGCCTGGAACTAATCATATGTGGCCTGGAGAAACAGCTAAAGTGCGAAAGCGGCGGGCCG
GCCGACGCCCTTGACGATTTTGACTTAGACATGCTCCCAGCCGATGCCCTTGACGACTTTGACCTTGATA
TGCTGCCTGCTGACGCTCTTGACGATTTTGACCTTGACATGCTCCCCGGGTAACTAAGTAAGGATCGATC
CAAGATATCGTATTCTTAACTATGTTGCTCCTTTTACGCTATGTGGATACGCTGCTTTAATGCCTTTGTA
TCATGCTATTGCTTCCCGTATGGCTTTCATTTTCTCCTCCTTGTATAAATCCTGGTTGCTGTCTCTTTAT
GAGGAGTTGTGGCCCGTTGTCAGGCAACGTGGCGTGGTGTGCACTGTGTTTGCTGACGCAACCCCCACTG
GTTGGGGCATTGCCACCACCTGTCAGCTCCTTTCCGGGACTTTCGCTTTCCCCCTCCCTATTGCCACGGC
GGAACTCATCGCCGCCTGCCTTGCCCGCTGCTGGACAGGGGCTCGGCTGTTGGGCACTGACAATTCCGTG
GTGTTGTCGGGGAAGCTGACGTCCTTTCCATGGCTGCTCGCCTGTGTTGCCACCTGGATTCTGCGCGGGA
CGTCCTTCTGCTACGTCCCTTCGGCCCTCAATCCAGCGGACCTTCCTTCCCGCGGCCTGCTGCCGGCTCT
GCGGCCTCTTCCGCGTCTTCGCCTTCGCCCTCAGACGAGTCGGATCTCCCTTTGGGCCGCCTCCCCGCCT
GTTTCGCCTCGGCGTCCGGACTAGAGGTACCTTTAAGACCAATGACTTACAAGGCAGCTGTAGATCTTAG
CCACTTTTTAAAAGAAAAGGGGGGACTGGAAGGGCTAATTCACTCCCAACGAAGACAAGATCTGCTTTTT
GCTTGTACTGGGTCTCTCTGGTTAGACCAGATCTGAGCCTGGGAGCTCTCTGGCTAACTAGGGAACCCAC
TGCTTAAGCCTCAATAAAGCTTGCCTTGAGTGCTTCAAGTAGTGTGTGCCCGTCTGTTGTGTGACTCTGG
TAACTAGAGATCCCTCAGACCCTTTTAGTCAGTGTGGAAAATCTCTAGCAGTAGTAGTTCATGTCATCTT
ATTATTCAGTATTTATAACTTGCAAAGAAATGAATATCAGAGAGTGAGAGGAACTTGTTTATTGCAGCTT
ATAATGGTTACAAATAAAGCAATAGCATCACAAATTTCACAAATAAAGCATTTTTTTCACTGCATTCTAG
TTGTGGTTTGTCCAAACTCATCAATGTATCTTA
