Features (pLannotate 1.2.2; 27 found; start..end, strand, type, name):
      1..22      +  protein_bind   CAP binding site: CAP binding activates transcription in the presence of cAMP. E. coli catabolite activator protein
     37..67      +  promoter       lac promoter: promoter for the E. coli lac operon
     75..91      +  protein_bind   lac operator: The lac repressor binds to the lac operator to inhibit transcription in E. coli. This inhibition can be relieved by adding lactose or isopropyl-β-D-thiogalactopyranoside (IPTG). lac repressor encoded by lacI
    136..154     +  promoter       T3 promoter: promoter for bacteriophage T3 RNA polymerase
    182..408     +  promoter       RSV promoter: Rous sarcoma virus enhancer/promoter
    409..589     +  LTR            5' LTR (truncated): truncated 5' long terminal repeat (LTR) from HIV-1
    636..761     +  misc_feature   HIV-1 Ψ: packaging signal of human immunodeficiency virus type 1
    745..1108    +  CDS            HIV-1 gag (fragment): gag protein from human immunodeficiency virus 1; gag
   1254..1487    +  misc_feature   RRE: The Rev response element (RRE) of HIV-1 allows for Rev-dependent mRNA export from the nucleus to the cytoplasm.
   1864..1888    +  CDS            Rev (fragment): human immunodeficiency virus 1 (HIV-1) Rev protein; rev; enhances nuclear export of unspliced and incompletely spliced viral mRNAs
   1929..2046    +  misc_feature   cPPT/CTS: central polypurine tract and central termination sequence of HIV-1
   2093..2444    +  promoter       TRE3G promoter (fragment): 3rd-generation Tet-responsive promoter that can be activated by binding of Tet-On® 3G
   2495..3277    +  CDS            HSD17B10: HCD2_HUMAN - Also known as ERAB, HADH2, MRPP2, SCHAD, SDR5C1, XH98G2. Experimental evidence at protein level: Swiss-Prot protein existence level 1. In addition to mitochondrial dehydrogenase activity, moonlights as a component of mitochondrial ribonuclease P, a complex that cleaves tRNA molecules in their 5'-ends (PubMed:18984158, PubMed:24549042, PubMed:25925575, PubMed:26950678, PubMed:28888424). Together with TRMT10C/MRPP1, forms a subcomplex of the mitochondrial ribonuclease P, named MRPP1-MRPP2 subcomplex, which displays functions that are independent of the ribonuclease P activity (PubMe
   3317..3382    +  CDS            3xFLAG: three tandem FLAG® epitope tags, followed by an enterokinase cleavage site
   3389..3899    +  promoter       hPGK promoter: human phosphoglycerate kinase 1 promoter
   3915..4301    +  CDS            BSD: blasticidin S deaminase; Aspergillus terreus BSD; confers resistance to blasticidin
   4365..5062    +  CDS            rtTA3 (fragment): reverse tetracycline transactivator 3 activates expression from Tet-responsive promoters in the presence of doxycycline
   4992..5102    +  CDS            VP48: 3 tandem repeats of the minimal activation domain of herpes simplex virus VP16 (Cheng et al., 2013)
   5138..5686    +  misc_feature   WPRE (fragment): woodchuck hepatitis virus posttranscriptional regulatory element
   5712..5783    +  CDS            nef (fragment): NEF_HV1Z2 - Experimental evidence at protein level: Swiss-Prot protein existence level 1. Extracellular Nef protein targets CD4(+) T-lymphocytes for apoptosis by interacting with CXCR4 surface receptors. From Human immunodeficiency virus type 1 group M subtype D (isolate Z2/CDC-Z34) (HIV-1).
   5785..6018    +  LTR            3' LTR (ΔU3): self-inactivating 3' long terminal repeat (LTR) from HIV-1
   6090..6211    +  polyA_signal   SV40 poly(A) signal: SV40 polyadenylation signal
   6251..6386    +  rep_origin     SV40 ori: SV40 origin of replication
   6394..6457    +  promoter       AmpR promoter: bla
   6458..7318    +  CDS            AmpR: β-lactamase; bla; confers resistance to ampicillin, carbenicillin, and related antibiotics
   7489..8077    +  rep_origin     ori: high-copy-number ColE1/pMB1/pBR322/pUC origin of replication
   8260..8352    +  CDS            lacI (fragment): lac repressor; lacI; The lac repressor binds to the lac operator to inhibit transcription in E. coli. This inhibition can be relieved by adding lactose or isopropyl-β-D-thiogalactopyranoside (IPTG).
>Addgene plasmid #164076 | pCW57.kc1-HSD17B10 | addgene full sequence | sequence record 324890 | Addgene NGS Result
TAATGTGAGTTAGCTCACTCATTAGGCACCCCAGGCTTTACACTTTATGCTTCCGGCTCGTATGTTGTGT
GGAATTGTGAGCGGATAACAATTTCACACAGGAAACAGCTATGACCATGATTACGCCAAGCGCGCAATTA
ACCCTCACTAAAGGGAACAAAAGCTGGAGCTGCAAGCTTAATGTAGTCTTATGCAATACTCTTGTAGTCT
TGCAACATGGTAACGATGAGTTAGCAACATGCCTTACAAGGAGAGAAAAAGCACCGTGCATGCCGATTGG
TGGAAGTAAGGTGGTACGATCGTGCCTTATTAGGAAGGCAACAGACGGGTCTGACATGGATTGGACGAAC
CACTGAATTGCCGCATTGCAGAGATATTGTATTTAAGTGCCTAGCTCGATACATAAACGGGTCTCTCTGG
TTAGACCAGATCTGAGCCTGGGAGCTCTCTGGCTAACTAGGGAACCCACTGCTTAAGCCTCAATAAAGCT
TGCCTTGAGTGCTTCAAGTAGTGTGTGCCCGTCTGTTGTGTGACTCTGGTAACTAGAGATCCCTCAGACC
CTTTTAGTCAGTGTGGAAAATCTCTAGCAGTGGCGCCCGAACAGGGACTTGAAAGCGAAAGGGAAACCAG
AGGAGCTCTCTCGACGCAGGACTCGGCTTGCTGAAGCGCGCACGGCAAGAGGCGAGGGGCGGCGACTGGT
GAGTACGCCAAAAATTTTGACTAGCGGAGGCTAGAAGGAGAGAGATGGGTGCGAGAGCGTCAGTATTAAG
CGGGGGAGAATTAGATCGCGATGGGAAAAAATTCGGTTAAGGCCAGGGGGAAAGAAAAAATATAAATTAA
AACATATAGTATGGGCAAGCAGGGAGCTAGAACGATTCGCAGTTAATCCTGGCCTGTTAGAAACATCAGA
AGGCTGTAGACAAATACTGGGACAGCTACAACCATCCCTTCAGACAGGATCAGAAGAACTTAGATCATTA
TATAATACAGTAGCAACCCTCTATTGTGTGCATCAAAGGATAGAGATAAAAGACACCAAGGAAGCTTTAG
ACAAGATAGAGGAAGAGCAAAACAAAAGTAAGACCACCGCACAGCAAGCGGCCGCTGATCTTCAGACCTG
GAGGAGGAGATATGAGGGACAATTGGAGAAGTGAATTATATAAATATAAAGTAGTAAAAATTGAACCATT
AGGAGTAGCACCCACCAAGGCAAAGAGAAGAGTGGTGCAGAGAGAAAAAAGAGCAGTGGGAATAGGAGCT
TTGTTCCTTGGGTTCTTGGGAGCAGCAGGAAGCACTATGGGCGCAGCGTCAATGACGCTGACGGTACAGG
CCAGACAATTATTGTCTGGTATAGTGCAGCAGCAGAACAATTTGCTGAGGGCTATTGAGGCGCAACAGCA
TCTGTTGCAACTCACAGTCTGGGGCATCAAGCAGCTCCAGGCAAGAATCCTGGCTGTGGAAAGATACCTA
AAGGATCAACAGCTCCTGGGGATTTGGGGTTGCTCTGGAAAACTCATTTGCACCACTGCTGTGCCTTGGA
ATGCTAGTTGGAGTAATAAATCTCTGGAACAGATTTGGAATCACACGACCTGGATGGAGTGGGACAGAGA
AATTAACAATTACACAAGCTTAATACACTCCTTAATTGAAGAATCGCAAAACCAGCAAGAAAAGAATGAA
CAAGAATTATTGGAATTAGATAAATGGGCAAGTTTGTGGAATTGGTTTAACATAACAAATTGGCTGTGGT
ATATAAAATTATTCATAATGATAGTAGGAGGCTTGGTAGGTTTAAGAATAGTTTTTGCTGTACTTTCTAT
AGTGAATAGAGTTAGGCAGGGATATTCACCATTATCGTTTCAGACCCACCTCCCAACCCCGAGGGGACAA
TTCTCGACCTCGAGACAAATGGCAGTATTCATCCACAATTTTAAAAGAAAAGGGGGGATTGGGGGGTACA
GTGCAGGGGAAAGAATAGTAGACATAATAGCAACAGACATACAAACTAAAGAATTACAAAAACAAATTAC
AAAAATTCAAAATTTTCGGGTTTATTACAGGGACAGCAGAGATCCACTTTGGCCGCGAATCGACGTATGA
AGAGTTTACTCCCTATCAGTGATAGAGAACGTATGCAGACTTTACTCCCTATCAGTGATAGAGAACGTAT
AAGGAGTTTACTCCCTATCAGTGATAGAGAACGTATGACCAGTTTACTCCCTATCAGTGATAGAGAACGT
ATCTACAGTTTACTCCCTATCAGTGATAGAGAACGTATATCCAGTTTACTCCCTATCAGTGATAGAGAAC
GTATAAGCTTTAGGCGTGTACGGTGGGCGCCTATAAAAGCAGAGCTCGTTTAGTGAACCGTCAGATCGCC
TGGAGCAATTCCACAACACTTTTGTCTTATACCAACTTTCCGTACCACTTCCTACCCTCGTAAAGTCAGT
TGGCCAGGCCTAGTTGGCCAGGCCTAGTGCCGCCACCGTCGACGATGGCGGCTGCCTGTAGGAGCGTGAA
GGGCCTCGTAGCTGTTATTACCGGGGGCGCCTCTGGTCTCGGTCTCGCTACGGCAGAGCGACTTGTAGGA
CAGGGGGCATCTGCCGTATTGCTCGACCTTCCTAATTCAGGTGGTGAGGCCCAAGCGAAAAAACTGGGTA
ATAACTGCGTATTCGCACCGGCTGACGTGACCTCTGAAAAAGATGTGCAAACAGCACTGGCGCTGGCTAA
AGGAAAATTCGGCCGAGTGGACGTTGCTGTAAACTGCGCCGGCATTGCGGTCGCAAGCAAGACTTACAAC
CTCAAGAAAGGCCAGACCCACACGTTGGAAGACTTCCAGAGGGTACTCGACGTAAACCTGATGGGTACAT
TCAATGTAATACGCCTCGTAGCCGGCGAAATGGGTCAAAACGAGCCGGATCAGGGTGGACAACGCGGGGT
CATTATTAACACGGCTTCCGTCGCGGCATTTGAAGGACAGGTGGGACAAGCAGCATACTCTGCTTCCAAG
GGAGGCATCGTTGGTATGACATTGCCTATCGCACGGGACCTGGCCCCGATAGGGATAAGGGTAATGACGA
TTGCACCGGGCCTTTTCGGAACCCCGCTGCTCACTAGTCTCCCAGAGAAAGTGTGCAACTTCCTTGCAAG
CCAGGTTCCATTCCCGTCACGACTCGGAGACCCTGCCGAGTATGCACACCTTGTACAAGCTATAATTGAG
AATCCTTTCCTGAACGGGGAAGTTATTCGACTTGATGGAGCAATAAGAATGCAGCCGTGATGAGGATCCA
CGTCGGGTGGTGGTGGTGGGAATCTCGACTACAAAGACCATGACGGTGATTATAAAGATCATGACATCGA
TTACAAGGATGACGATGACAAGGATTGAGGGGTTGGGGTTGCGCCTTTTCCAAGGCAGCCCTGGGTTTGC
GCAGGGACGCGGCTGCTCTGGGCGTGGTTCCGGGAAACGCAGCGGCGCCGACCCTGGGTCTCGCACATTC
TTCACGTCCGTTCGCAGCGTCACCCGGATCTTCGCCGCTACCCTTGTGGGCCCCCCGGCGACGCTTCCTG
CTCCGCCCCTAAGTCGGGAAGGTTCCTTGCGGTTCGCGGCGTGCCGGACGTGACAAACGGAAGCCGCACG
TCTCACTAGTACCCTCGCAGACGGACAGCGCCAGGGAGCAATGGCAGCGCGCCGACCGCGATGGGCTGTG
GCCAATAGCGGCTGCTCAGCAGGGCGCGCCGAGAGCAGCGGCCGGGAAGGGGCGGTGCGGGAGGCGGGGT
GTGGGGCGGTAGTGTGGGCCCTGTTCCTGCCCGCGCGGTGTTCCGCATTCTGCAAGCCTCCGGAGCGCAC
GTCGGCAGTCGGCTCCCTCGTTGACCGAATCACCGACCTCTCTCCCCAGCAATTCACCATGGTTCCTTTG
TCTCAAGAAGAATCCACCCTCATTGAAAGAGCAACGGCTACAATCAACAGCATCCCCATCTCTGAAGACT
ACAGCGTCGCCAGCGCAGCTCTCTCTAGCGACGGCCGCATCTTCACTGGTGTCAATGTATATCATTTTAC
TGGGGGACCTTGTGCAGAACTCGTGGTGCTGGGCACTGCTGCTGCTGCGGCAGCTGGCAACCTGACTTGT
ATCGTCGCGATCGGAAATGAGAACAGGGGCATCTTGAGCCCCTGCGGACGGTGCCGACAGGTGCTTCTCG
ATCTGCATCCTGGGATCAAAGCCATAGTGAAGGACAGTGATGGACAGCCGACGGCAGTTGGGATTCGTGA
ATTGCTGCCCTCTGGTTATGTGTGGGAGGGCCCCGGTGCCGAAGGTAGAGGTTCTCTCCTCACTTGTGGT
GATGTTGAAGAAAACCCTGGTCCAATGTCTAGACTGGACAAGAGCAAAGTCATAAACTCTGCTCTGGAAT
TACTCAATGAAGTCGGTATCGAAGGCCTGACGACAAGGAAACTCGCTCAAAAGCTGGGAGTTGAGCAGCC
TACCCTGTACTGGCACGTGAAGAACAAGCGGGCCCTGCTCGATGCCCTGGCAATCGAGATGCTGGACAGG
CATCATACCCACTTCTGCCCCCTGGAAGGCGAGTCATGGCAAGACTTTCTGCGGAACAACGCCAAGTCAT
TCCGCTGTGCTCTCCTCTCACATCGCGACGGGGCTAAAGTGCATCTCGGCACCCGCCCAACAGAGAAACA
GTACGAAACCCTGGAAAATCAGCTCGCGTTCCTGTGTCAGCAAGGCTTCTCCCTGGAGAACGCACTGTAC
GCTCTGTCCGCCGTGGGCCACTTTACACTGGGCTGCGTATTGGAGGATCAGGAGCATCAAGTAGCAAAAG
AGGAAAGAGAGACACCTACCACCGATTCTATGCCCCCACTTCTGAGACAAGCAATTGAGCTGTTCGACCA
TCAGGGAGCCGAACCTGCCTTCCTTTTCGGCCTGGAACTAATCATATGTGGCCTGGAGAAACAGCTAAAG
TGCGAAAGCGGCGGGCCGGCCGACGCCCTTGACGATTTTGACTTAGACATGCTCCCAGCCGATGCCCTTG
ACGACTTTGACCTTGATATGCTGCCTGCTGACGCTCTTGACGATTTTGACCTTGACATGCTCCCCGGGTA
ACTAAGTAAGGATCGATCCAAGATATCGTATTCTTAACTATGTTGCTCCTTTTACGCTATGTGGATACGC
TGCTTTAATGCCTTTGTATCATGCTATTGCTTCCCGTATGGCTTTCATTTTCTCCTCCTTGTATAAATCC
TGGTTGCTGTCTCTTTATGAGGAGTTGTGGCCCGTTGTCAGGCAACGTGGCGTGGTGTGCACTGTGTTTG
CTGACGCAACCCCCACTGGTTGGGGCATTGCCACCACCTGTCAGCTCCTTTCCGGGACTTTCGCTTTCCC
CCTCCCTATTGCCACGGCGGAACTCATCGCCGCCTGCCTTGCCCGCTGCTGGACAGGGGCTCGGCTGTTG
GGCACTGACAATTCCGTGGTGTTGTCGGGGAAGCTGACGTCCTTTCCATGGCTGCTCGCCTGTGTTGCCA
CCTGGATTCTGCGCGGGACGTCCTTCTGCTACGTCCCTTCGGCCCTCAATCCAGCGGACCTTCCTTCCCG
CGGCCTGCTGCCGGCTCTGCGGCCTCTTCCGCGTCTTCGCCTTCGCCCTCAGACGAGTCGGATCTCCCTT
TGGGCCGCCTCCCCGCCTGTTTCGCCTCGGCGTCCGGACTAGAGGTACCTTTAAGACCAATGACTTACAA
GGCAGCTGTAGATCTTAGCCACTTTTTAAAAGAAAAGGGGGGACTGGAAGGGCTAATTCACTCCCAACGA
AGACAAGATCTGCTTTTTGCTTGTACTGGGTCTCTCTGGTTAGACCAGATCTGAGCCTGGGAGCTCTCTG
GCTAACTAGGGAACCCACTGCTTAAGCCTCAATAAAGCTTGCCTTGAGTGCTTCAAGTAGTGTGTGCCCG
TCTGTTGTGTGACTCTGGTAACTAGAGATCCCTCAGACCCTTTTAGTCAGTGTGGAAAATCTCTAGCAGT
AGTAGTTCATGTCATCTTATTATTCAGTATTTATAACTTGCAAAGAAATGAATATCAGAGAGTGAGAGGA
ACTTGTTTATTGCAGCTTATAATGGTTACAAATAAAGCAATAGCATCACAAATTTCACAAATAAAGCATT
TTTTTCACTGCATTCTAGTTGTGGTTTGTCCAAACTCATCAATGTATCTTATCATGTCTGGCTCTAGCTA
TCCCGCCCCTAACTCCGCCCATCCCGCCCCTAACTCCGCCCAGTTCCGCCCATTCTCCGCCCCATGGCTG
ACTAATTTTTTTTATTTATGCAGAGGCCGAGGCCGCCTCGGCCTCTGAGCTATTCCAGAAGTAGTGAGGA
GGCTTTTTTGGAGGCCTTTCAAATATGTATCCGCTCATGAGACAATAACCCTGATAAATGCTTCAATAAT
ATTGAAAAAGGAAGAGTATGAGTATTCAACATTTCCGTGTCGCCCTTATTCCCTTTTTTGCGGCATTTTG
CCTTCCTGTTTTTGCTCACCCAGAAACGCTGGTGAAAGTAAAAGATGCTGAAGATCAGTTGGGTGCACGA
GTGGGTTACATCGAACTGGATCTCAACAGCGGTAAGATCCTTGAGAGTTTTCGCCCCGAAGAACGTTTTC
CAATGATGAGCACTTTTAAAGTTCTGCTATGTGGCGCGGTATTATCCCGTATTGACGCCGGGCAAGAGCA
ACTCGGTCGCCGCATACACTATTCTCAGAATGACTTGGTTGAGTACTCACCAGTCACAGAAAAGCATCTT
ACGGATGGCATGACAGTAAGAGAATTATGCAGTGCTGCCATAACCATGAGTGATAACACTGCGGCCAACT
TACTTCTGACAACGATCGGAGGACCGAAGGAGCTAACCGCTTTTTTGCACAACATGGGGGATCATGTAAC
TCGCCTTGATCGTTGGGAACCGGAGCTGAATGAAGCCATACCAAACGACGAGCGTGACACCACGATGCCT
GTAGCAATGGCAACAACGTTGCGCAAACTATTAACTGGCGAACTACTTACTCTAGCTTCCCGGCAACAAT
TAATAGACTGGATGGAGGCGGATAAAGTTGCAGGACCACTTCTGCGCTCGGCCCTTCCGGCTGGCTGGTT
TATTGCTGATAAATCTGGAGCCGGTGAGCGTGGGTCTCGCGGTATCATTGCAGCACTGGGGCCAGATGGT
AAGCCCTCCCGTATCGTAGTTATCTACACGACGGGGAGTCAGGCAACTATGGATGAACGAAATAGACAGA
TCGCTGAGATAGGTGCCTCACTGATTAAGCATTGGTAACTGTCAGACCAAGTTTACTCATATATACTTTA
GATTGATTTAAAACTTCATTTTTAATTTAAAAGGATCTAGGTGAAGATCCTTTTTGATAATCTCATGACC
AAAATCCCTTAACGTGAGTTTTCGTTCCACTGAGCGTCAGACCCCGTAGAAAAGATCAAAGGATCTTCTT
GAGATCCTTTTTTTCTGCGCGTAATCTGCTGCTTGCAAACAAAAAAACCACCGCTACCAGCGGTGGTTTG
TTTGCCGGATCAAGAGCTACCAACTCTTTTTCCGAAGGTAACTGGCTTCAGCAGAGCGCAGATACCAAAT
ACTGTTCTTCTAGTGTAGCCGTAGTTAGGCCACCACTTCAAGAACTCTGTAGCACCGCCTACATACCTCG
CTCTGCTAATCCTGTTACCAGTGGCTGCTGCCAGTGGCGATAAGTCGTGTCTTACCGGGTTGGACTCAAG
ACGATAGTTACCGGATAAGGCGCAGCGGTCGGGCTGAACGGGGGGTTCGTGCACACAGCCCAGCTTGGAG
CGAACGACCTACACCGAACTGAGATACCTACAGCGTGAGCTATGAGAAAGCGCCACGCTTCCCGAAGGGA
GAAAGGCGGACAGGTATCCGGTAAGCGGCAGGGTCGGAACAGGAGAGCGCACGAGGGAGCTTCCAGGGGG
AAACGCCTGGTATCTTTATAGTCCTGTCGGGTTTCGCCACCTCTGACTTGAGCGTCGATTTTTGTGATGC
TCGTCAGGGGGGCGGAGCCTATGGAAAAACGCCAGCAACGCGGCCTTTTTACGGTTCCTGGCCTTTTGCT
GGCCTTTTGCTCACATGTTCTTTCCTGCGTTATCCCCTGATTCTGTGGATAACCGTATTACCGCCTTTGA
GTGAGCTGATACCGCTCGCCGCAGCCGAACGACCGAGCGCAGCGAGTCAGTGAGCGAGGAAGCGGAAGAG
CGCCCAATACGCAAACCGCCTCTCCCCGCGCGTTGGCCGATTCATTAATGCAGCTGGCACGACAGGTTTC
CCGACTGGAAAGCGGGCAGTGAGCGCAACGCAAT
