>Addgene plasmid #164076 | pCW57.kc1-HSD17B10 | depositor partial sequence | sequence record 318334 | Codon optimized coding region of HSD17B10
ATGGCGGCTGCCTGTAGGAGCGTGAAGGGCCTCGTAGCTGTTATTACCGGGGGCGCCTCTGGTCTCGGTC
TCGCTACGGCAGAGCGACTTGTAGGACAGGGGGCATCTGCCGTATTGCTCGACCTTCCTAATTCAGGTGG
TGAGGCCCAAGCGAAAAAACTGGGTAATAACTGCGTATTCGCACCGGCTGACGTGACCTCTGAAAAAGAT
GTGCAAACAGCACTGGCGCTGGCTAAAGGAAAATTCGGCCGAGTGGACGTTGCTGTAAACTGCGCCGGCA
TTGCGGTCGCAAGCAAGACTTACAACCTCAAGAAAGGCCAGACCCACACGTTGGAAGACTTCCAGAGGGT
ACTCGACGTAAACCTGATGGGTACATTCAATGTAATACGCCTCGTAGCCGGCGAAATGGGTCAAAACGAG
CCGGATCAGGGTGGACAACGCGGGGTCATTATTAACACGGCTTCCGTCGCGGCATTTGAAGGACAGGTGG
GACAAGCAGCATACTCTGCTTCCAAGGGAGGCATCGTTGGTATGACATTGCCTATCGCACGGGACCTGGC
CCCGATAGGGATAAGGGTAATGACGATTGCACCGGGCCTTTTCGGAACCCCGCTGCTCACTAGTCTCCCA
GAGAAAGTGTGCAACTTCCTTGCAAGCCAGGTTCCATTCCCGTCACGACTCGGAGACCCTGCCGAGTATG
CACACCTTGTACAAGCTATAATTGAGAATCCTTTCCTGAACGGGGAAGTTATTCGACTTGATGGAGCAAT
AAGAATGCAGCCGTGA
